>Addgene plasmid #31008 | pNN2 | depositor full sequence | sequence record 14226 | Author sequence
CTGCATTAATGAATCGGCCAACGCGCGGGGAGAGGCGGTTTGCGTATTGGGCGCTCTTCCGCTTCCTCGC
TCACTGACTCGCTGCGCTCGGTCGTTCGGCTGCGGCGAGCGGTATCAGCTCACTCAAAGGCGGTAATACG
GTTATCCACAGAATCAGGGGATAACGCAGGAAAGAACATGAATTAATTCTCATGTTTGACAGCTTATCAT
CGATTAGCTTTAATGCGGTAGTTTATCACAGTTAAATTGCTAACGCAGTCAGGCACCGTGTATGAAATCT
AACAATGCGCTCATCGTCATCCTCGGCACCGTCACCCTGGATGCTGTAGGCATAGGCTTGGTTATGCCGG
TACTGCCGGGCCTCTTGCGGGATATCGTCCATTCCGACAGCATCGCCAGTCACTATGGCGTGCTGCTAGC
GCTATATGCGTTGATGCAATTTCTATGCGCACCCGTTCTCGGAGCACTGTCCGACCGCTTTGGCCGCCGC
CCAGTCCTGCTCGCTTCGCTACTTGGAGCCACTATCGACTACGCGATCATGGCGACCACACCCGTCCTGT
GGATTCTCTACGCCGGACGCATCGTGGCCGGCATCACCGGCGCCACAGGTGCGGTTGCTGGCGCCTATAT
CGCCGACATCACCGATGGGGAAGATCGGGCTCGCCACTTCGGGCTCATGAGCGCTTGTTTCGGCGTGGGT
ATGGTGGCAGGCCCCGTGGCCGGGGGACTGTTGGGCGCCATCTCCTTACATGCACCATTCCTTGCGGCGG
CGGTGCTCAACGGCCTCAACCTACTACTGGGCTGCTTCCTAATGCAGGAGTCGCATAAGGGAGAGCGCCG
ACCCATGCCCTTGAGAGCCTTCAACCCAGTCAGCTCCTTCCGGTGGGCGCGGGGCATGACTATCGTCGCC
GCACTTATGACTGTCTTCTTTATCATGCAACTCGTAGGACAGGTGCCGGCAGCGCTCTGGGTCATTTTCG
GCGAGGACCGCTTTCGCTGGAGCGCGACGATGATCGGCCTGTCGCTTGCGGTATTCGGAATCTTGCACGC
CCTCGCTCAAGCCTTCGTCACTGGTCCCGCCACCAAACGTTTCGGCGAGAAGCAGGCCATTATCGCCGGC
ATGGCGGCCGACGCGCTGGGCTACGTCTTGCTGGCGTTCGCGACGCGAGGCTGGATGGCCTTCCCCATTA
TGATTCTTCTCGCTTCCGGCGGCATCGGGATGCCCGCGTTGCAGGCCATGCTGTCCAGGCAGGTAGATGA
CGACCATCAGGGACAGCTTCAAGGATCGCTCGCGGCTCTTACCAGCCTAACTTCGATCATTGGACCGCTG
ATCGTCACGGCGATTTATGCCGCCTCGGCGAGCACATGGAACGGGTTGGCATGGATTGTAGGCGCCGCCC
TATACCTTGTCTGCCTCCCCGCGTTGCGTCGCGGTGCATGGAGCCGGGCCACCTCGACCTGAATGGAAGC
CGGCGGCACCTCGCTAACGGATTCACCACTCCAAGAATTGGAGCCAATCAATTCTTGCGGAGAACTGTGA
ATGCGCAAACCAACCCTTGATCGGGGAAGAACAGTATGTCGAGCTATTTTTTGACTTACTGGGGATCAAG
CCTGATTGGGAGAAAATAAAATATCCCCTATAGTGAGTCGTATTACATGGTCATAGCTGTTTCCTGGCAG
CTCTGGCCCGTGTCTCAAAATCTCTGATGTTACATTGCACAAGATAAAAATATATCATCATGCCTCCTCT
AGAGGTCTCCCATGGCCTGACCCCGGACCAAGTGGTGGCTATCGCCAGCAACAATGGCGGCAAGCAAGCG
CTCGAAACGGTGCAGCGGCTGTTGCCGGTGCTGTGCCAGGACCGAGACCCTCGAGCCACCCATGACCAAA
ATCCCTTAACGTGAGTTACGCGTCGTTCCACTGAGCGTCAGACCCCGTAGAAAAGATCAAAGGATCTTCT
TGAGATCCTTTTTTTCTGCGCGTAATCTGCTGCTTGCAAACAAAAAAACCACCGCTACCAGCGGTGGTTT
GTTTGCCGGATCAAGAGCTACCAACTCTTTTTCCGAAGGTAACTGGCTTCAGCAGAGCGCAGATACCAAA
TACTGTTCTTCTAGTGTAGCCGTAGTTAGGCCACCACTTCAAGAACTCTGTAGCACCGCCTACATACCTC
GCTCTGCTAATCCTGTTACCAGTGGCTGCTGCCAGTGGCGATAAGTCGTGTCTTACCGGGTTGGACTCAA
GACGATAGTTACCGGATAAGGCGCAGCGGTCGGGCTGAACGGGGGGTTCGTGCACACAGCCCAGCTTGGA
GCGAACGACCTACACCGAACTGAGATACCTACAGCGTGAGCTATGAGAAAGCGCCACGCTTCCCGAAGGG
AGAAAGGCGGACAGGTATCCGGTAAGCGGCAGGGTCGGAACAGGAGAGCGCACGAGGGAGCTTCCAGGGG
GAAACGCCTGGTATCTTTATAGTCCTGTCGGGTTTCGCCACCTCTGACTTGAGCGTCGATTTTTGTGATG
CTCGTCAGGGGGGCGGAGCCTATGGAAAAACGCCAGCAACGCGGCCTTTTTACGGTTCCTGGCCTTTTGC
TGGCCTTTTGCTCACATGTTCTTTCCTGCGTTATCCCCTGATTCTGTGGATAACCGTATTACCGCCTTTG
AGTGAGCTGATACCGCTCGCCGCAGCCGAACGACCGAGCGCAGCGAGTCAGTGAGCGAGGAAGCGGAAGA
GCGCCCAATACGCAAACCGCCTCTCCCCGCGCGTTGGCCGATTCATTAATGCAGCTGGCACGACAGGTTT
CCCGACTGGAAAGCGGGCAGTGAGCGCAACGCAATTAATACGCGTACCGCTAGCCAGGAAGAGTTTGTAG
AAACGCAAAAAGGCCATCCGTCAGGATGGCCTTCTGCTTAGTTTGATGCCTGGCAGTTTATGGCGGGCGT
CCTGCCCGCCACCCTCCGGGCCGTTGCTTCACAACGTTCAAATCCGCTCCCGGCGGATTTGTCCTACTCA
GGAGAGCGTTCACCGACAAACAACAGATAAAACGAAAGGCCCAGTCTTCCGACTGAGCCTTTCGTTTTAT
TTGATGCCTGGCAGTTCCCTACTCTCGCGTT
Features (pLannotate 1.2.2; 10 found; start..end, strand, type, name):
      1..54      -  CDS            lacI (fragment): lac repressor; lacI; The lac repressor binds to the lac operator to inhibit transcription in E. coli. This inhibition can be relieved by adding lactose or isopropyl-β-D-thiogalactopyranoside (IPTG).
     56..180     -  rep_origin     RSF ori (fragment): Plasmids containing the RSF 1030 origin of replication can be propagated in E. coli cells that contain additional plasmids with compatible origins.
    196..224     +  promoter       tet promoter: E. coli promoter for tetracycline efflux protein gene
    272..1462    +  CDS            TcR: tetracycline efflux protein; tet; confers resistance to tetracycline
   1560..1634    +  CDS            KanR (fragment): aminoglycoside phosphotransferase; aphA-3; confers resistance to kanamycin
   1637..1655    -  promoter       T7 promoter: promoter for bacteriophage T7 RNA polymerase
   1960..2548    +  rep_origin     ori: high-copy-number ColE1/pMB1/pBR322/pUC origin of replication
   2731..2823    +  CDS            lacI (fragment): lac repressor; lacI; The lac repressor binds to the lac operator to inhibit transcription in E. coli. This inhibition can be relieved by adding lactose or isopropyl-β-D-thiogalactopyranoside (IPTG).
   2878..2905    -  terminator     rrnB T2 terminator: transcription terminator T2 from the E. coli rrnB gene
   3037..3080    +  terminator     rrnB T1 terminator: Escherichia coli rrnB; transcription terminator T1 from the E. coli rrnB gene
