[The description below was written by a language model from this plasmid's Addgene catalogue record and pLannotate feature annotations shown in this document.]
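Description:
pNN2 is a small bacterial module plasmid (about 3.1 kb) from a Golden Gate toolkit for assembling custom TALENs and other TAL effector-based DNA-targeting constructs. It is built on the pTC14 backbone and carries a single 116 bp TAL effector repeat, "repeat NN2", derived from Xanthomonas oryzae and cloned between XbaI and XhoI sites that both remain intact. By the kit's naming convention, NN most likely denotes the repeat-variable diresidue, which is generally associated with recognition of guanine (and to some extent adenine). The 2 most likely denotes the position the module takes in an ordered repeat array, although the record does not spell this out.

The plasmid is maintained in E. coli at high copy through a ColE1/pMB1-type origin. It is selected with tetracycline, through a full-length tetracycline efflux gene (TcR) driven by its native tet promoter. The other annotated features appear to be backbone remnants rather than functional units: short fragments of lacI, of the RSF origin and of a kanamycin resistance gene, together with a T7 promoter and the rrnB T1 and T2 terminators. The automated feature table does not annotate the repeat insert itself, and no eukaryotic expression elements are present.

pNN2 is therefore not an expression construct. It serves as a source of one defined repeat unit, to be combined with other repeat modules into arrays that specify a chosen DNA target sequence, which are then moved into TALEN or TAL effector backbone vectors as described in the associated publication.
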