Addgene plasmid #31008: pNN2
Depositing lab: Adam Bogdanove & Daniel Voytas. Depositing organization: University of Minnesota. Publication: Efficient design and assembly of custom TALEN and other TAL effector-based constructs for DNA targeting. Cermak T, Doyle EL, Christian M, Wang L, Zhang Y, Schmidt C, Baller JA, Somia NV, Bogdanove AJ, Voytas DF. Nucleic Acids Res. 2011 Jul;39(12):e82. doi: 10.1093/nar/gkr218 PubMed 21493687.
Backbone
  Vector backbone: pTC14
  Backbone size w/o insert (bp): 2989
Growth in bacteria
  Bacterial resistance: Tetracycline, 10 μg/mL
  Growth temperature: 37°C
  Growth strain: DH5alpha
  Growth instructions: DH10B/LB+antibiotics
  Copy number: High Copy
Gene/Insert
  Gene/Insert name: repeat NN2
  Species: Xanthamonas oryzae
  Insert size (bp): 116
  Cloning method: Restriction Enzyme; 5′ cloning site XbaI (not destroyed); 3′ cloning site XhoI (not destroyed)
  Sequencing primers: 5′ pTC14_F2 (caagcctgattgggagaaaa)
Terms and licenses: Academic/Nonprofit Terms; Industry Terms: Not Available to Industry
How to cite: pNN2 was a gift from Adam Bogdanove & Daniel Voytas (Addgene plasmid # 31008 ; http://n2t.net/addgene:31008 ; RRID:Addgene_31008)
