>Addgene plasmid #31008 | pNN2 | addgene partial sequence | sequence record 35576 | 31008 with pTC14_F2 (caagcctgattgggagaaaa)
AGCTGTTTCCTGGCAGCTCTGGCCCGTGTCTCAAAATCTCTGATGTTACATTGCACAAGATAAAAATATA
TCATCATGCCTCCTCTAGAGGTCTCCCATGGCCTGACCCCGGACCAAGTGGTGGCTATCGCCAGCAACAA
TGGCGGCAAGCAAGCGCTCGAAACGGTGCAGCGGCTGTTGCCGGTGCTGTGCCAGGACCGAGACCCTCGA
GCCACCCATGACCAAAATCCCTTAACGTGAGTTACGCGTCGTTCCACTGAGCGTCAGACCCCGTAGAAAA
GATCAAAGGATCTTCTTGAGATCCTTTTTTTCTGCGCGTAATCTGCTGCTTGCAAACAAAAAAACCACCG
CTACCAGCGGTGGTTTGTTTGCCGGATCAAGAGCTACCAACTCTTTTTCCGAAGGTAACTGGCTTCAGCA
GAGCGCAGATACCAAATACTGTTCTTCTAGTGTAGCCGTAGTTAGGCCACCACTTCAAGAACTCTGTAGC
ACCGCCTACATACCTCGCTCTGCTAATCCTGTTACCAGTGGCTGCTGCCAGTGGCGATAAGTCGTGTCTT
ACCGGGTTGGACTCAAGACGATAGTTACCGGATAAGGCGCAGCGGTCGGGCTGAACGGGGGGTTCGTGCA
CACAGCCCAG
